>Addgene plasmid #178240 | pLKO_C.HA.S_mCherry-NLS | addgene full sequence | sequence record 352840 | Addgene NGS Result
GGGATTTTGCCGATTTCGGCCTATTGGTTAAAAAATGAGCTGATTTAACAAAAATTTAACGCGAATTTTA
ACAAAATATTAACGCTTACAATTTAGGTGGCACTTTTCGGGGAAATGTGCGCGGAACCCCTATTTGTTTA
TTTTTCTAAATACATTCAAATATGTATCCGCTCATGAGACAATAACCCTGATAAATGCTTCAATAATATT
GAAAAAGGAAGAGTATGAGTATTCAACATTTCCGTGTCGCCCTTATTCCCTTTTTTGCGGCATTTTGCCT
TCCTGTTTTTGCTCACCCAGAAACGCTGGTGAAAGTAAAAGATGCTGAAGATCAGTTGGGTGCACGAGTG
GGTTACATCGAACTGGATCTCAACAGCGGTAAGATCCTTGAGAGTTTTCGCCCCGAAGAACGTTTTCCAA
TGATGAGCACTTTTAAAGTTCTGCTATGTGGCGCGGTATTATCCCGTATTGACGCCGGGCAAGAGCAACT
CGGTCGCCGCATACACTATTCTCAGAATGACTTGGTTGAGTACTCACCAGTCACAGAAAAGCATCTTACG
GATGGCATGACAGTAAGAGAATTATGCAGTGCTGCCATAACCATGAGTGATAACACTGCGGCCAACTTAC
TTCTGACAACGATCGGAGGACCGAAGGAGCTAACCGCTTTTTTGCACAACATGGGGGATCATGTAACTCG
CCTTGATCGTTGGGAACCGGAGCTGAATGAAGCCATACCAAACGACGAGCGTGACACCACGATGCCTGTA
GCAATGGCAACAACGTTGCGCAAACTATTAACTGGCGAACTACTTACTCTAGCTTCCCGGCAACAATTAA
TAGACTGGATGGAGGCGGATAAAGTTGCAGGACCACTTCTGCGCTCGGCCCTTCCGGCTGGCTGGTTTAT
TGCTGATAAATCTGGAGCCGGTGAGCGTGGGTCTCGCGGTATCATTGCAGCACTGGGGCCAGATGGTAAG
CCCTCCCGTATCGTAGTTATCTACACGACGGGGAGTCAGGCAACTATGGATGAACGAAATAGACAGATCG
CTGAGATAGGTGCCTCACTGATTAAGCATTGGTAACTGTCAGACCAAGTTTACTCATATATACTTTAGAT
TGATTTAAAACTTCATTTTTAATTTAAAAGGATCTAGGTGAAGATCCTTTTTGATAATCTCATGACCAAA
ATCCCTTAACGTGAGTTTTCGTTCCACTGAGCGTCAGACCCCGTAGAAAAGATCAAAGGATCTTCTTGAG
ATCCTTTTTTTCTGCGCGTAATCTGCTGCTTGCAAACAAAAAAACCACCGCTACCAGCGGTGGTTTGTTT
GCCGGATCAAGAGCTACCAACTCTTTTTCCGAAGGTAACTGGCTTCAGCAGAGCGCAGATACCAAATACT
GTTCTTCTAGTGTAGCCGTAGTTAGGCCACCACTTCAAGAACTCTGTAGCACCGCCTACATACCTCGCTC
TGCTAATCCTGTTACCAGTGGCTGCTGCCAGTGGCGATAAGTCGTGTCTTACCGGGTTGGACTCAAGACG
ATAGTTACCGGATAAGGCGCAGCGGTCGGGCTGAACGGGGGGTTCGTGCACACAGCCCAGCTTGGAGCGA
ACGACCTACACCGAACTGAGATACCTACAGCGTGAGCTATGAGAAAGCGCCACGCTTCCCGAAGGGAGAA
AGGCGGACAGGTATCCGGTAAGCGGCAGGGTCGGAACAGGAGAGCGCACGAGGGAGCTTCCAGGGGGAAA
CGCCTGGTATCTTTATAGTCCTGTCGGGTTTCGCCACCTCTGACTTGAGCGTCGATTTTTGTGATGCTCG
TCAGGGGGGCGGAGCCTATGGAAAAACGCCAGCAACGCGGCCTTTTTACGGTTCCTGGCCTTTTGCTGGC
CTTTTGCTCACATGTTCTTTCCTGCGTTATCCCCTGATTCTGTGGATAACCGTATTACCGCCTTTGAGTG
AGCTGATACCGCTCGCCGCAGCCGAACGACCGAGCGCAGCGAGTCAGTGAGCGAGGAAGCGGAAGAGCGC
CCAATACGCAAACCGCCTCTCCCCGCGCGTTGGCCGATTCATTAATGCAGCTGGCACGACAGGTTTCCCG
ACTGGAAAGCGGGCAGTGAGCGCAACGCAATTAATGTGAGTTAGCTCACTCATTAGGCACCCCAGGCTTT
ACACTTTATGCTTCCGGCTCGTATGTTGTGTGGAATTGTGAGCGGATAACAATTTCACACAGGAAACAGC
TATGACCATGATTACGCCAAGCGCGCAATTAACCCTCACTAAAGGGAACAAAAGCTGGAGCTGCAAGCTT
AATGTAGTCTTATGCAATACTCTTGTAGTCTTGCAACATGGTAACGATGAGTTAGCAACATGCCTTACAA
GGAGAGAAAAAGCACCGTGCATGGCGATTGGTGGAAGTAAGGTGGTACGATCGTGCCTTATTAGGAAGGC
AACAGACGGGTCTGACATGGATTGGACGAACCACTGAATTGCCGCATTGCAGAGATATTGTATTTAAGTG
CCTAGCTCGATACATAAACGGGTCTCTCTGGTTAGACCAGATCTGAGCCTGGGAGCTCTCTGGCTAACTA
GGGAACCCACTGCTTAAGCCTCAATAAAGCTTGCCTTGAGTGCTTCAAGTAGTGTGTGCCCGTCTGTTGT
GTGACTCTGGTAACTAGAGATCCCTCAGACCCTTTTAGTCAGTGTGGAAAATCTCTAGCAGTGGCGCCCG
AACAGGGACTTGAAAGCGAAAGGGAAACCAGAGGAGCTCTCTCGACGCAGGACTCGGCTTGCTGAAGCGC
GCACGGCAAGAGGCGAGGGGCGGCGACTGGTGAGTACGCCAAAAATTTTGACTAGCGGAGGCTAGAAGGA
GAGAGATGGGTGCGAGAGCGTCAGTATTAAGCGGGGGAGAATTAGATCGCGATGGGAAAAAATTCGGTTA
AGGCCAGGGGGAAAGAAAAAATATAAATTAAAACATATAGTATGGGCAAGCAGGGAGCTAGAACGATTCG
CAGTTAATCCTGGCCTGTTAGAAACATCAGAAGGCTGTAGACAAATACTGGGACAGCTACAACCATCCCT
TCAGACAGGATCAGAAGAACTTAGATCATTATATAATACAGTAGCAACCCTCTATTGTGTGCATCAAAGG
ATAGAGATAAAAGACACCAAGGAAGCTTTAGACAAGATAGAGGAAGAGCAAAACAAAAGTAAGACCACCG
CACAGCAAGCGGCCGCTGATCTTCAGACCTGGAGGAGGAGATATGAGGGACAATTGGAGAAGTGAATTAT
ATAAATATAAAGTAGTAAAAATTGAACCATTAGGAGTAGCACCCACCAAGGCAAAGAGAAGAGTGGTGCA
GAGAGAAAAAAGAGCAGTGGGAATAGGAGCTTTGTTCCTTGGGTTCTTGGGAGCAGCAGGAAGCACTATG
GGCGCAGCGTCAATGACGCTGACGGTACAGGCCAGACAATTATTGTCTGGTATAGTGCAGCAGCAGAACA
ATTTGCTGAGGGCTATTGAGGCGCAACAGCATCTGTTGCAACTCACAGTCTGGGGCATCAAGCAGCTCCA
GGCAAGAATCCTGGCTGTGGAAAGATACCTAAAGGATCAACAGCTCCTGGGGATTTGGGGTTGCTCTGGA
AAACTCATTTGCACCACTGCTGTGCCTTGGAATGCTAGTTGGAGTAATAAATCTCTGGAACAGATTTGGA
ATCACACGACCTGGATGGAGTGGGACAGAGAAATTAACAATTACACAAGCTTAATACACTCCTTAATTGA
AGAATCGCAAAACCAGCAAGAAAAGAATGAACAAGAATTATTGGAATTAGATAAATGGGCAAGTTTGTGG
AATTGGTTTAACATAACAAATTGGCTGTGGTATATAAAATTATTCATAATGATAGTAGGAGGCTTGGTAG
GTTTAAGAATAGTTTTTGCTGTACTTTCTATAGTGAATAGAGTTAGGCAGGGATATTCACCATTATCGTT
TCAGACCCACCTCCCAACCCCGAGGGGACCCGACAGGCCCGAAGGAATAGAAGAAGAAGGTGGAGAGAGA
GACAGAGACAGATCCATTCGATTAGTGAACGGATCTCGACGGTATCGATCACGAGACTAGTATCGAGCGG
CCGCCCCCTTCACCGAGGGCCTATTTCCCATGATTCCTTCATATTTGCATATACGATACAAGGCTGTTAG
AGAGATAATTGGAATTAATTTGACTGTAAACACAAAGATATTAGTACAAAATACGTGACGTAGAAAGTAA
TAATTTCTTGGGTAGTTTGCAGTTTTAAAATTATGTTTTAAAATGGACTATCATATGCTTACCGTAACTT
GAAAGTATTTCGATTTCTTGGCTTTATATATCTTGTGGAAAGGACGAAACACCGGGTCTTCGAGAAGACC
TGTTTTAGAGCTAGAAATAGCAAGTTAAAATAAGGCTAGTCCGTTATCAACTTGAAAAAGTGGCACCGAG
TCGGTGCTTTTTTTAATTCTCGACCTCGAGACAAATGGCAGTATTCATCCACAATTTTAAAAGAAAAGGG
GGGATTGGGGGGTACAGTGCAGGGGAAAGAATAGTAGACATAATAGCAACAGACATACAAACTAAAGAAT
TACAAAAACAAATTACAAAAATTCAAAATTTTCGGGTTTATTACAGGGACAGCAGAGATCCACTTTGGCC
GCGGCTCGAGGCGATAAGCTTTGCAAAGATGGATAAAGTTTTAAACAGAGAGGAATCTTTGCAGCTAATG
GACCTTCTAGGTCTTGAAAGGAGTGGGAATTGGCTCCGGTGCCCGTCAGTGGGCAGAGCGCACATCGCCC
ACAGTCCCCGAGAAGTTGGGGGGAGGGGTCGGCAATTGAACCGGTGCCTAGAGAAGGTGGCGCGGGGTAA
ACTGGGAAAGTGATGTCGTGTACTGGCTCCGCCTTTTTCCCGAGGGTGGGGGAGAACCGTATATAAGTGC
AGTAGTCGCCGTGAACGTTCTTTTTCGCAACGGGTTTGCCGCCAGAACACAGGTAAGTGCCGTGTGTGGT
TCCCGCGGGCCTGGCCTCTTTACGGGTTATGGCCCTTGCGTGCCTTGAATTACTTCCACCTGGCTGCAGT
ACGTGATTCTTGATCCCGAGCTTCGGGTTGGAAGTGGGTGGGAGAGTTCGAGGCCTTGCGCTTAAGGAGC
CCCTTCGCCTCGTGCTTGAGTTGAGGCCTGGCCTGGGCGCTGGGGCCGCCGCGTGCGAATCTGGTGGCAC
CTTCGCGCCTGTCTCGCTGCTTTCGATAAGTCTCTAGCCATTTAAAATTTTTGATGACCTGCTGCGACGC
TTTTTTTCTGGCAAGATAGTCTTGTAAATGCGGGCCAAGATCTGCACACTGGTATTTCGGTTTTTGGGGC
CGCGGGCGGCGACGGGGCCCGTGCGTCCCAGCGCACATGTTCGGCGAGGCGGGGCCTGCGAGCGCGGCCA
CCGAGAATCGGACGGGGGTAGTCTCAAGCTGGCCGGCCTGCTCTGGTGCCTGGCCTCGCGCCGCCGTGTA
TCGCCCCGCCCTGGGCGGCAAGGCTGGCCCGGTCGGCACCAGTTGCGTGAGCGGAAAGATGGCCGCTTCC
CGGCCCTGCTGCAGGGAGCTCAAAATGGAGGACGCGGCGCTCGGGAGAGCGGGCGGGTGAGTCACCCACA
CAAAGGAAAAGGGCCTTTCCGTCCTCAGCCGTCGCTTCATGTGACTCCACGGAGTACCGGGCGCCGTCCA
GGCACCTCGATTAGTTCTCGAGCTTTTGGAGTACGTCGTCTTTAGGTTGGGGGGAGGGGTTTTATGCGAT
GGAGTTTCCCCACACTGAGTGGGTGGAGACTGAAGTTAGGCCAGCTTGGCACTTGATGTAATTCTCCTTG
GAATTTGCCCTTTTTGAGTTTGGATCTTGGTTCATTCTCAAGCCTCAGACAGTGGTTCAAAGTTTTTTTC
TTCCATTTCAGGTGTCGTGAGGAATTCTGCAGTCGATCGACGGTACCGCGGGCCCGGGATCCACGGTCGC
CACCATGGGCGAGGACCAGGTGGACCCCAGGCTGATCGACGGCAAGGGAGGAGGCGGGGGAGGGTACCCA
TACGATGTGCCAGATTACGCTGGAGGAGGCGGGGGAGGGAAGGAGACCGCCGCCGCCAAGTTCGAGAGGC
AGCACATGGACAGCGGCATGCTGATGGTGAGCAAGGGCGAGGAGGATAACATGGCCATCATCAAGGAGTT
CATGCGCTTCAAGGTGCACATGGAGGGCTCCGTGAACGGCCACGAGTTCGAGATCGAGGGCGAGGGCGAG
GGCCGCCCCTACGAGGGCACCCAGACCGCCAAGCTGAAGGTGACCAAGGGTGGCCCCCTGCCCTTCGCCT
GGGACATCCTGTCCCCTCAGTTCATGTACGGCTCCAAGGCCTACGTGAAGCACCCCGCCGACATCCCCGA
CTACTTGAAGCTGTCCTTCCCCGAGGGCTTCAAGTGGGAGCGCGTGATGAACTTCGAGGACGGCGGCGTG
GTGACCGTGACCCAGGACTCCTCCCTGCAGGACGGCGAGTTCATCTACAAGGTGAAGCTGCGCGGCACCA
ACTTCCCCTCCGACGGCCCCGTAATGCAGAAGAAGACCATGGGCTGGGAGGCCTCCTCCGAGCGGATGTA
CCCCGAGGACGGCGCCCTGAAGGGCGAGATCAAGCAGAGGCTGAAGCTGAAGGACGGCGGCCACTACGAC
GCTGAGGTCAAGACCACCTACAAGGCCAAGAAGCCCGTGCAGCTGCCCGGCGCCTACAACGTCAACATCA
AGTTGGACATCACCTCCCACAACGAGGACTACACCATCGTGGAACAGTACGAACGCGCCGAGGGCCGCCA
CTCCACCGGCGGCATGGACGAGCTGTACAAGAAACGGCCAGCCGAGGATATGGAGGAAGAACAAGCCTTT
AAACGATCTCGATAAAGCGGCCGCGTCGACAATCAACCTCTGGATTACAAAATTTGTGAAAGATTGACTG
GTATTCTTAACTATGTTGCTCCTTTTACGCTATGTGGATACGCTGCTTTAATGCCTTTGTATCATGCTAT
TGCTTCCCGTATGGCTTTCATTTTCTCCTCCTTGTATAAATCCTGGTTGCTGTCTCTTTATGAGGAGTTG
TGGCCCGTTGTCAGGCAACGTGGCGTGGTGTGCACTGTGTTTGCTGACGCAACCCCCACTGGTTGGGGCA
TTGCCACCACCTGTCAGCTCCTTTCCGGGACTTTCGCTTTCCCCCTCCCTATTGCCACGGCGGAACTCAT
CGCCGCCTGCCTTGCCCGCTGCTGGACAGGGGCTCGGCTGTTGGGCACTGACAATTCCGTGGTGTTGTCG
GGGAAGCTGACGTCCTTTCCATGGCTGCTCGCCTGTGTTGCCACCTGGATTCTGCGCGGGACGTCCTTCT
GCTACGTCCCTTCGGCCCTCAATCCAGCGGACCTTCCTTCCCGCGGCCTGCTGCCGGCTCTGCGGCCTCT
TCCGCATCTTCGCCTTCGCCCTCAGACGAGTCGGATCTCCCTTTGGGCCGCCTCCCCGCCTGGGTACCTT
TAAGACCAATGACTTACAAGGCAGCTGTAGATCTTAGCCACTTTTTAAAAGAAAAGGGGGGACTGGAAGG
GCTAATTCACTCCCAACGAAGATAAGATCTGCTTTTTGCTTGTACTGGGTCTCTCTGGTTAGACCAGATC
TGAGCCTGGGAGCTCTCTGGCTAACTAGGGAACCCACTGCTTAAGCCTCAATAAAGCTTGCCTTGAGTGC
TTCAAGTAGTGTGTGCCCGTCTGTTGTGTGACTCTGGTAACTAGAGATCCCTCAGACCCTTTTAGTCAGT
GTGGAAAATCTCTAGCAGTAGTAGTTCATGTCATCTTATTATTCAGTATTTATAACTTGCAAAGAAATGA
ATATCAGAGAGTGAGAGGAACTTGTTTATTGCAGCTTATAATGGTTACAAATAAAGCAATAGCATCACAA
ATTTCACAAATAAAGCATTTTTTTCACTGCATTCTAGTTGTGGTTTGTCCAAACTCATCAATGTATCTTA
TCATGTCTGGCTCTAGCTATCCCGCCCCTAACTCCGCCCATCCCGCCCCTAACTCCGCCCAGTTCCGCCC
ATTCTCCGCCCCATGGCTGACTAATTTTTTTTATTTATGCAGAGGCCGAGGCCGCCTCGGCCTCTGAGCT
ATTCCAGAAGTAGTGAGGAGGCTTTTTTGGAGGCCTAGGGACGTACCCAATTCGCCCTATAGTGAGTCGT
ATTACGCGCGCTCACTGGCCGTCGTTTTACAACGTCGTGACTGGGAAAACCCTGGCGTTACCCAACTTAA
TCGCCTTGCAGCACATCCCCCTTTCGCCAGCTGGCGTAATAGCGAAGAGGCCCGCACCGATCGCCCTTCC
CAACAGTTGCGCAGCCTGAATGGCGAATGGG
[124 nt withheld, positions 8432-8555]
C
[91 nt withheld, positions 8557-8647]
A
[49 nt withheld, positions 8649-8697]
CCTTTGACGTTGGAGTCCACGTTCTTT
[37 nt withheld, positions 8725-8761]
ACCCTATCTCGGTCTATTCTTTTGATTTATAA
Features (pLannotate 1.2.2; 30 found; start..end, strand, type, name):
    120..224     +  promoter       AmpR promoter: bla
    225..1085    +  CDS            AmpR: β-lactamase; bla; confers resistance to ampicillin, carbenicillin, and related antibiotics
   1256..1844    +  rep_origin     ori: high-copy-number ColE1/pMB1/pBR322/pUC origin of replication
   2027..2119    +  CDS            lacI (fragment): lac repressor; lacI; The lac repressor binds to the lac operator to inhibit transcription in E. coli. This inhibition can be relieved by adding lactose or isopropyl-β-D-thiogalactopyranoside (IPTG).
   2132..2153    +  protein_bind   CAP binding site: CAP binding activates transcription in the presence of cAMP. E. coli catabolite activator protein
   2168..2198    +  promoter       lac promoter: promoter for the E. coli lac operon
   2206..2222    +  protein_bind   lac operator: The lac repressor binds to the lac operator to inhibit transcription in E. coli. This inhibition can be relieved by adding lactose or isopropyl-β-D-thiogalactopyranoside (IPTG). lac repressor encoded by lacI
   2267..2285    +  promoter       T3 promoter: promoter for bacteriophage T3 RNA polymerase
   2313..2539    +  promoter       RSV promoter: Rous sarcoma virus enhancer/promoter
   2540..2720    +  LTR            5' LTR (truncated): truncated 5' long terminal repeat (LTR) from HIV-1
   2767..2892    +  misc_feature   HIV-1 Ψ: packaging signal of human immunodeficiency virus type 1
   2876..3239    +  CDS            HIV-1 gag (fragment): gag protein from human immunodeficiency virus 1; gag
   3385..3618    +  misc_feature   RRE: The Rev response element (RRE) of HIV-1 allows for Rev-dependent mRNA export from the nucleus to the cytoplasm.
   3995..4095    +  CDS            Rev (fragment): human immunodeficiency virus 1 (HIV-1) Rev protein; rev; enhances nuclear export of unspliced and incompletely spliced viral mRNAs
   4145..4385    +  promoter       U6 promoter: RNA polymerase III promoter for human U6 snRNA
   4412..4487    +  misc_RNA       gRNA scaffold: guide RNA scaffold for the Streptococcus pyogenes CRISPR/Cas9 system
   4535..4652    +  misc_feature   cPPT/CTS: central polypurine tract and central termination sequence of HIV-1
   4719..4785    +  CDS            small t antigen (fragment): SV40 (simian virus 40) small t antigen
   4792..5970    +  promoter       EF-1α promoter: strong constitutive promoter for human elongation factor EF-1α
   5987..6012    +  misc_feature   MCS (fragment): multiple cloning site
   6085..6111    +  CDS            3xHA (fragment): three tandem HA epitope tags
   6184..6891    +  CDS            mCherry: mCherry is a basic (constitutively fluorescent) red fluorescent protein published in 2004, derived from Discosoma sp.. It is reported to be a very rapidly-maturing monomer with low acid sensitivity.
   6961..7549    +  misc_feature   WPRE: woodchuck hepatitis virus posttranscriptional regulatory element
   7554..7691    +  CDS            nef (fragment): NEF_HV1LA - Experimental evidence at protein level: Swiss-Prot protein existence level 1. Extracellular Nef protein targets CD4(+) T-lymphocytes for apoptosis by interacting with CXCR4 surface receptors. From Human immunodeficiency virus type 1 group M subtype B (isolate Lai) (HIV-1).
   7677..7857    +  LTR            5' LTR (truncated): truncated 5' long terminal repeat (LTR) from HIV-1
   7929..8050    +  polyA_signal   SV40 poly(A) signal: SV40 polyadenylation signal
   8090..8225    +  rep_origin     SV40 ori: SV40 origin of replication
   8246..8264    -  promoter       T7 promoter: promoter for bacteriophage T7 RNA polymerase
   8272..8427    +  CDS            lacZα (fragment): LacZα fragment of β-galactosidase; lacZ fragment
   8432..67      +  rep_origin     f1 ori (across the origin) (sequence partly withheld): f1 bacteriophage origin of replication; arrow indicates direction of (+) strand synthesis
