[The description below was written by a language model from this plasmid's Addgene catalogue record and pLannotate feature annotations shown in this document.]
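Description:
pLKO_C.HA.S_mCherry-NLS is a lentiviral transfer plasmid built on a pLKO backbone (sequenced length about 8.8 kb) that combines an sgRNA expression cassette with a nuclear protein barcode (nPC) reporter. It is propagated in E. coli at high copy from a ColE1/pUC-type origin under ampicillin selection (AmpR). The backbone also carries an f1 origin, residual lac/lacZα elements, and T3 and T7 promoters. The viral portion has a third-generation layout. An RSV promoter drives a truncated HIV-1 5' LTR, followed by the Ψ packaging signal with a partial gag sequence, the Rev response element and a cPPT/CTS. A second truncated LTR, an SV40 polyadenylation signal and an SV40 origin close the viral genome. No mammalian drug-selection marker is annotated, so transduced cells are presumably identified through the reporter.

Two expression units sit between the LTRs. A human U6 Pol III promoter lies directly upstream of the S. pyogenes Cas9 guide RNA scaffold, leaving a site for cloning an sgRNA spacer. Cas9 itself is not encoded and must be supplied separately. Downstream, the EF-1α promoter drives mCherry carrying the N-terminal epitope combination "C.HA.S" and a C-terminal nuclear localization signal, with a WPRE to enhance transcript expression. The feature table detects only the HA epitope. The C and S tags and the NLS are listed in the catalogue entry but not annotated. The particular epitope combination acts as an antibody-detectable barcode concentrated in the nucleus, so it marks which vector, and therefore which sgRNA, a cell received. According to the record, this supports vector and cell tracking and the spatial, in situ readout of CRISPR screens.
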