Addgene plasmid #178240: pLKO_C.HA.S_mCherry-NLS
Purpose: Nuclear Protein Barcode (nPC) for vector/cell tracking. Contains U6 trRNA cassette for sgRNA cloning. Enables spatial detection of CRISPR screens.
Depositing lab: Brian Brown. Depositing organization: Icahn School of Medicine at Mount Sinai. Publication: Spatial CRISPR genomics identifies regulators of the tumor microenvironment. Dhainaut M, Rose SA, Akturk G, Wroblewska A, Nielsen SR, Park ES, Buckup M, Roudko V, Pia L, Sweeney R, Le Berichel J, Wilk CM, Bektesevic A, Lee BH, Bhardwaj N, Rahman AH, Baccarini A, Gnjatic S, Pe'er D, Merad M, Brown BD. Cell. 2022 Mar 10. pii: S0092-8674(22)00195-7. doi: 10.1016/j.cell.2022.02.015. PubMed 35290801.
Backbone
  Vector backbone: pLKO
  Backbone size w/o insert (bp): 9000
  Vector type: Lentiviral
Growth in bacteria
  Bacterial resistance: Ampicillin, 100 μg/mL
  Growth temperature: 37°C
  Growth strain: NEB Stable
  Copy number: High Copy
Gene/Insert
  Gene/Insert name: nPC Tagged mCherry-NLS
  Species: H. sapiens (human)
  Insert size (bp): 1000
  Promoter: eF1a
  Tag / fusion protein: C.HA.S (N terminal on insert); Nuclear Localization Signal (C terminal on insert)
  Cloning method: Restriction Enzyme; 5′ cloning site unknown (unknown if destroyed)
  Sequencing primers: 5′ cctttttgagtttggatcttggttcat
Terms and licenses: Academic/Nonprofit Terms; Industry Terms: Not Available to Industry
Depositor comments: Please visit https://www.biorxiv.org/content/10.1101/2021.07.13.451021v1 for bioRxiv preprint.
How to cite: pLKO_C.HA.S_mCherry-NLS was a gift from Brian Brown (Addgene plasmid # 178240 ; http://n2t.net/addgene:178240 ; RRID:Addgene_178240)
